>Addgene plasmid #119937 | RNF34 | addgene partial sequence | sequence record 237555 | Addgene Partial NGS Result
RRSSSSSCGGGGGGGGGGSCCCCCCTTCTCBYYCCCCCCCCCCCCCCCCCCCCCCCCCCCCCCCCCMWTT
TTTTTTTTTTTTTTTTTTTAATTTTTTKGGGGGGGGGGGGGGGGGGGGGGGGGGGGGGGGCGCGCGCCGG
GSGGGGCGGGGCGGGGCGAGGGGCGGGGCGGGGCGAGGCGGAGAGGTGCGGCGGCAGCCAATCAGAGCGG
CGCGCTCCGAAAGTTTCCTTTTATGGCGAGGCGGCGGCGGCGGCGGCCCTATAAAAAGCGAAGCGCGCGG
CGGGCGGGAGTCGCTGCGCGCTGCCTTCGCCCCGTGCCCCGCTCCGCCGCCGCCTCGCGCCGCCCGCCCC
GGCTCTGACTGACCGCGTTACTCCCACAGGTGAGCGGGCGGGACGGCCCTTCTCCTCCGGGCTGTAATTA
GCGCTTGGTTTAATGACGGCTTGTTTCTTTTCTGTGGCTGCGTGAAAGCCTTGAGGGGCTCCGGGAGGGC
CCTTTGTGCGGGGGGAGCGGCTCGGGGGGTGCGTGCGTGTGTGTGTGCGTGGGGAGCGCCGCGTGCGGCT
CCGCGCTGCCCGGCGGCTGTGAGCGCTGCGGGCGCGGCGCGGGGCTTTGTGCGCTCCGCAGTGTGCGCGA
GGGGAGCGCGGCCGGGGGCGGTGCCCCGCGGTGCGGGGGGGGCTGCGAGGGGAACAAAGGCTGCGTGCGG
GGTGTGTGCGTGGGGGGGTGAGCAGGGGGTGTGGGCGCGTCGGTCGGGCTGCAACCCCCCCTGCACCCCC
CTCCCCGAGTTGCTGAGCACGGCCCGGCTTCGGGTGCGGGGCTCCGTACGGGGCGTGGCGCGGGGCTCGC
CGTGCCGGGCGGGGGGTGGCGGCAGGTGGGGGTGCCGGGCGGGGCGGGGCCGCCTCGGGCCGGGGAGGGC
TCGGGGGAGGGGCGCGGCGGCCCCCGGAGCGCCGGCGGCTGTCGAGGCGCGGCGAGCCGCAGCCATTGCC
TTTTATGGTAATCGTGCGAGAGGGCGCAGGGACTTCCTTTGTCCCAAATCTGTGCGGAGCCGAAATCTGG
GAGGCGCCGCCGCACCCCCTCTAGCGGGCGCGGGGCGAAGCGGTGCGGCGCCGGCAGGAAGGAAATGGGC
GGGGAGGGCCTTCGTGCGTCGCCGCGCCGCCGTCCCCTTCTCCCTCTCCAGCCTCGGGGCTGTCCGCGGG
GGGACGGCTGCCTTCGGGGGGGACGGGGCAGGGCGGGGTTCGGCTTCTGGCGTGTGACCGGCGGCTCTAG
AGCCTCTGCTAACCATGTTCATGCCTTCTTCTTTTTCCTACAGCTCCTGGGCAACGTGCTGGTTATTGTG
CTGTCTCATCATTTTGGCAAAGAATTCATGAAGGCGGGTGCTACCTCTATGTGGGCTTCATGCTGTGGAC
TGCTGAATGAAGTCATGGGAACTGGAGCTGTCAGAGGCCAGCAGGCAGGATTCCCAGGAAGCACTGGTCC
ATTCAGGTTTACACCGAGTTCTGACTTTCCTACCTACCCACCAGCAGCTACAGAAGGACCCAATATAGTT
TGCAAAGCCTGTGGACTTTCATTTTCAGTCTTTAGAAAGAAGCACGTCTGCTGTGACTGCAAGAAGGACT
TTTGCTCCCTTTGTTCGGTCTCACAAGAAAACCTCCGCAGATGCTCTACATGTCACCTACTCCAAGAGAC
AGCCTTCCAGCGCCCTCAGTTGATGAGACTAAAAGTGAAGGACCTGCGGCAGTATCTGCTCCTCAGAAAC
GTACCGACCGACACTTGTCGCGAGAAGGAGGACTTAGTGGATCTAGTGCTGTGCCATCGTGGACTGGGCT
CGGGGGATGGCCTGGACTCAAGGAGTCTCAGTTCCTCAAGATCCCAGACTTCTAGTTTTTTTACACAATC
CTATTTTTCAAATTATACACCCCCCTCTGCTACTGTGTCCTCCTTCCAGGGAGAGCTGATGGACAGAGAG
GGCACCTTCAGGTCAGAAGTTCTCACACAGGTACAAAGTGAATTAGCTTCAGCAAACACGGATGATGAGG
ATGGGGAGGAAGATGACGACGATGATGACGACGACGACGACGAGGATGACGATGAACAAGAAGAAAACTT
AGAGGAACAGAACCTGGGGCTCTCTAAGAAGAAGGCGAGAGCTTCCCTGTCCGACCTGTCAAGCCTTGAA
GAGGTGGAAGGGATGAGCGTGCGCCAGCTGAAGGAAATCCTGGCTCGGAATTTTGTCAACTATTCTGGCT
GCTGTGAAAAGTGGGAGCTGGTGGAGAAAGTCAACCGGCTGTACAAGGAGAATGAGGAAAACCAAAAGTC
ATATGGTGAGCGGATGCAACTTCAGGATGAGGAAGACGACAGCCTGTGCCGAATCTGCATGGATGCGGTC
ATTGACTGTGTCCTGCTGGAGTGTGGGCACATGGTCACCTGCACCAAGTGCGGCAAGCGCATGAGTGAGT
GTCCCATCTGCAGGCAGTATGTGGTTCGAGCTGTGCATGTTTTCAAGTCCTAGATCTTTTTCCCTCTGCC
AAAAATTATGGGGACATCATGAAGCCCCTTGAGCATCTGACTTCTGGCTAATAAAGGAAATTTATTTTCA
TTGCAATAGTGTGTTGGAATTTTTTGTGTCTCTCACTCGGAAGGACATATGGGAGGGCAAATCATTTAAA
ACATCAGAATGAGTATTTGGTTTAGAGTTTGGCAACATATGCCCATATGCTGGCTGCCATGAACAAAGGT
TGGCTATAAAGAGGTCATCAGTATATGAAACAGCCCCCTGCTGTCCATTCCTTATTCCATAGAAAAGCCT
TGACTTGAGGTTAGATTTTTTTTATATTTTGTTTTGTGTTATTTTTTTCTTTAACATCCCTAAAATTTTC
CTTACATGTTTTACTAGCCAGATTTTTCCTCCTCTCCTGACTACTCCCAGTCATAGCTGTCCCTCTTCTC
TTATGGAGATCCCTCGACCTGCAGCCCAAGCTTGGCGTAATCATGGTCATAGCTGTTTCCTGTGTGAAAT
TGTTATCCGCTCACAATTCCACACAACATACGAGCCGGAAGCATAAAGTGTAAAGCCTGGGGTGCCTAAT
GAGTGAGCTAACTCACATTAATTGCGTTGCGCTCACTGCCCGCTTTCCAGTCGGGAAACCTGTCGTGCCA
GCGGATCCGCATCTCAATTAGTCAGCAACCATAGTCCCGCCCCTAACTCCGCCCATCCCGCCCCTAACTC
CGCCCAGTTCCGCCCATTCTCCGCCCCATGGCTGACTAATTTTTTTTATTTATGCAGAGGCCGAGGCCGC
CTCGGCCTCTGAGCTATTCCAGAAGTAGTGAGGAGGCTTTTTTGGAGGCCTAGGCTTTTGCAAAAAGCTA
ACTTGTTTATTGCAGCTTATAATGGTTACAAATAAAGCAATAGCATCACAAATTTCACAAATAAAGCATT
TTTTTCACTGCATTCTAGTTGTGGTTTGTCCAAACTCATCAATGTATCTTATCATGTCTGGATCCGCTGC
ATTAATGAATCGGCCAACGCGCGGGGAGAGGCGGTTTGCGTATTGGGCGCTCTTCCGCTTCCTCGCTCAC
TGACTCGCTGCGCTCGGTCGTTCGGCTGCGGCGAGCGGTATCAGCTCACTCAAAGGCGGTAATACGGTTA
TCCACAGAATCAGGGGATAACGCAGGAAAGAACATGTGAGCAAAAGGCCAGCAAAAGGCCAGGAACCGTA
AAAAGGCCGCGTTGCTGGCGTTTTTCCATAGGCTCCGCCCCCCTGACGAGCATCACAAAAATCGACGCTC
AAGTCAGAGGTGGCGAAACCCGACAGGACTATAAAGATACCAGGCGTTTCCCCCTGGAAGCTCCCTCGTG
CGCTCTCCTGTTCCGACCCTGCCGCTTACCGGATACCTGTCCGCCTTTCTCCCTTCGGGAAGCGTGGCGC
TTTCTCATAGCTCACGCTGTAGGTATCTCAGTTCGGTGTAGGTCGTTCGCTCCAAGCTGGGCTGTGTGCA
CGAACCCCCCGTTCAGCCCGACCGCTGCGCCTTATCCGGTAACTATCGTCTTGAGTCCAACCCGGTAAGA
CACGACTTATCGCCACTGGCAGCAGCCACTGGTAACAGGATTAGCAGAGCGAGGTATGTAGGCGGTGCTA
CAGAGTTCTTGAAGTGGTGGCCTAACTACGGCTACACTAGAAGAACAGTATTTGGTATCTGCGCTCTGCT
GAAGCCAGTTACCTTCGGAAAAAGAGTTGGTAGCTCTTGATCCGGCAAACAAACCACCGCTGGTAGCGGT
GGTTTTTTTGTTTGCAAGCAGCAGATTACGCGCAGAAAAAAAGGATCTCAAGAAGATCCTTTGATCTTTT
CTACGGGGTCTGACGCTCAGTGGAACGAAAACTCACGTTAAGGGATTTTGGTCATGAGATTATCAAAAAG
GATCTTCACCTAGATCCTTTTAAATTAAAAATGAAGTTTTAAATCAATCTAAAGTATATATGAGTAAACT
TGGTCTGACAGTTACCAATGCTTAATCAGTGAGGCACCTATCTCAGCGATCTGTCTATTTCGTTCATCCA
TAGTTGCCTGACTCCCCGTCGTGTAGATAACTACGATACGGGAGGGCTTACCATCTGGCCCCAGTGCTGC
AATGATACCGCGAGACCCACGCTCACCGGCTCCAGATTTATCAGCAATAAACCAGCCAGCCGGAAGGGCC
GAGCGCAGAAGTGGTCCTGCAACTTTATCCGCCTCCATCCAGTCTATTAATTGTTGCCGGGAAGCTAGAG
TAAGTAGTTCGCCAGTTAATAGTTTGCGCAACGTTGTTGCCATTGCTACAGGCATCGTGGTGTCACGCTC
GTCGTTTGGTATGGCTTCATTCAGCTCCGGTTCCCAACGATCAAGGCGAGTTACATGATCCCCCATGTTG
TGCAAAAAAGCGGTTAGCTCCTTCGGTCCTCCGATCGTTGTCAGAAGTAAGTTGGCCGCAGTGTTATCAC
TCATGGTTATGGCAGCACTGCATAATTCTCTTACTGTCATGCCATCCGTAAGATGCTTTTCTGTGACTGG
TGAGTACTCAACCAAGTCATTCTGAGAATAGTGTATGCGGCGACCGAGTTGCTCTTGCCCGGCGTCAATA
CGGGATAATACCGCGCCACATAGCAGAACTTTAAAAGTGCTCATCATTGGAAAACGTTCTTCGGGGCGAA
AACTCTCAAGGATCTTACCGCTGTTGAGATCCAGTTCGATGTAACCCACTCGTGCACCCAACTGATCTTC
AGCATCTTTTACTTTCACCAGCGTTTCTGGGTGAGCAAAAACAGGAAGGCAAAATGCCGCAAAAAAGGGA
ATAAGGGCGACACGGAAATGTTGAATACTCATACTCTTCCTTTTTCAATATTATTGAAGCATTTATCAGG
GTTATTGTCTCATGAGCGGATACATATTTGAATGTATTTAGAAAAATAAACAAATAGGGGTTCCGCGCAC
ATTTCCCCGAAAAGTGCCACCTGGGTCGACATTGATTATTGACTAGTTATTAATAGTAATCAATTACGGG
GTCATTAGTTCATAGCCCATATATGGAGTTCCGCGTTACATAACTTACGGTAAATGGCCCGCCTGGCTGA
CCGCCCAACGACCCCCGCCCATTGACGTCAATAATGACGTATGTTCCCATAGTAACGCCAATAGGGACTT
TCCATTGACGTCAATGGGTGGAGTATTTACGGTAAACTGCCCACTTGGCAGTACATCAAGTGTATCATAT
GCCAAGTACGCCCCCTATTGACGTCAATGACGGTAAATGGCCCGCCTGGCATTATGCCCAGTACATGACC
TTATGGGACTTTCCTACTTGGCAGTACATCTACGTATTAGTCATCGCTATTACCATGGTCGAGGTGAGCC
CCACGTTCTGCTTCACTCTCCCCATCTCCCCCCCCTCCCCACCCCCAATTTTGTATTTATTTATTTTTTA
ATTATTTTGTGCAGCGATGGGGGCGGGGGGGGGGGGGGGGGCGCGCCCSGGGGGGGGGGGGGGGGGGGGG
GGGGGGGGGGGGGGGGGGGGGGGGGGGGGGGGGGGGGGCCRRYMRRGGGGGGGGGCCCCSRARGTTTCYT
TTTTTKGGGGGGGGGGGGGGGGGGGGGSSSYKRAMAAMRSK
