[The description below was written by a language model from this plasmid's Addgene catalogue record.]
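Description:
RNF34 is a mammalian expression plasmid built on the pCAGGS backbone and carrying the rat (Rattus norvegicus) Rnf34 coding sequence, also known as Momo, which encodes RING finger protein 34. It is maintained in E. coli as a high-copy plasmid under ampicillin selection. The record lists no mammalian selection marker, so the construct appears suited mainly to transient transfection. The insert was placed into the vector by restriction cloning between an EcoRI site at the 5′ end and a BglII site at the 3′ end, and it is not recorded whether either site survived cloning.

The record does not list the promoter or other regulatory elements, and no feature table is available. However, pCAGGS vectors conventionally drive expression from the CAG promoter, a composite of the cytomegalovirus immediate-early enhancer and the chicken β-actin promoter with its intron. This is followed by a rabbit β-globin polyadenylation signal, and the arrangement gives strong, broadly active expression in mammalian cells, including neurons. No epitope tag, fluorescent reporter or mutation is noted, so the protein is presumably expressed in untagged, wild-type form, although the record does not confirm this.

The stated purpose is simply RNF34 expression. The associated study concerns RNF34 as a RING-domain E3 ubiquitin ligase that interacts with the γ2 subunit of the GABA type-A receptor and promotes receptor degradation through ubiquitination of that subunit. The plasmid is therefore suited to overexpression experiments on RNF34-dependent ubiquitination, protein interactions and the turnover of GABA-A receptors in transfected cells.
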