Addgene plasmid #119937: RNF34
Purpose: RING finger protein 34 expression
Depositing lab: Angel de Blas. Depositing organization: University of Connecticut. Publication: Ring finger protein 34 (RNF34) interacts with and promotes gamma-aminobutyric acid type-A receptor degradation via ubiquitination of the gamma2 subunit. Jin H, Chiou TT, Serwanski DR, Miralles CP, Pinal N, De Blas AL. J Biol Chem. 2014 Oct 17;289(42):29420-36. doi: 10.1074/jbc.M114.603068. Epub 2014 Sep 5. PubMed 25193658.
Backbone
  Vector backbone: pCAGGS
  Vector type: Mammalian Expression
Growth in bacteria
  Bacterial resistance: Ampicillin, 100 μg/mL
  Growth temperature: 37°C
  Growth strain: DH5alpha
  Copy number: High Copy
Gene/Insert
  Gene/Insert name: RNF34 (alt name: Momo)
  Species: R. norvegicus (rat)
  Entrez Gene: Rnf34 (a.k.a. Momo)
  Cloning method: Restriction Enzyme; 5′ cloning site EcoRI (unknown if destroyed); 3′ cloning site BgIII (unknown if destroyed)
  Sequencing primers: 5′ unknown
Resource information
  A portion of this plasmid was derived from a plasmid made by: Insert was originally cloned in Angel de Blas's lab.
Terms and licenses: Academic/Nonprofit Terms; Industry Terms: Not Available to Industry
How to cite: RNF34 was a gift from Angel de Blas (Addgene plasmid # 119937 ; http://n2t.net/addgene:119937 ; RRID:Addgene_119937)
